Addgene plasmid #233357: pCDNA5/FRT_CMV_NES-Kinprola_PKC-mEGFP
Purpose: CMV driven expression of the PKC activity recorder Kinprola_PKC in mammalian cell lines fused to mEGFP
Depositing lab: Kai Johnsson. Depositing organization: Max Planck Institute for Medical Research. Publication: Molecular recording of cellular protein kinase activity with chemical labeling. Sun DE, Ng SW, Zheng Y, Xie S, Schwan N, Breuer P, Hoffmann DC, Michel J, Azorin DD, Boonekamp KE, Winkler F, Wick W, Boutros M, Li Y, Johnsson K. Nat Chem Biol. 2025 Jul 10. doi: 10.1038/s41589-025-01949-6. PubMed 40640555.
Backbone
  Vector backbone: pcDNA5/FRT
  Backbone size w/o insert (bp): 4999
  Vector type: Mammalian Expression
  Selectable markers: Hygromycin
Growth in bacteria
  Bacterial resistance: Ampicillin, 100 μg/mL
  Growth temperature: 37°C
  Growth strain: DH5alpha
  Copy number: High Copy
Gene/Insert
  Gene/Insert name: NES-Kinprola_PKC-mEGFP
  Species: Synthetic
  Insert size (bp): 2295
  Promoter: CMV
  Tag / fusion protein: NES (N terminal on insert); mEGFP (C terminal on insert)
  Cloning method: Gibson Cloning
Terms and licenses: Academic/Nonprofit Terms; Industry Terms: Not Available to Industry
Depositor comments: Please visit https://doi.org/10.1101/2024.09.11.611894 for bioRxiv preprint.
How to cite: pCDNA5/FRT_CMV_NES-Kinprola_PKC-mEGFP was a gift from Kai Johnsson (Addgene plasmid # 233357 ; http://n2t.net/addgene:233357 ; RRID:Addgene_233357)
