[The description below was written by a language model from this plasmid's Addgene catalogue record and pLannotate feature annotations shown in this document.]
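Description:
pCDNA5/FRT_CMV_NES-Kinprola_PKC-mEGFP is a mammalian expression plasmid of about 7.3 kb built on the pcDNA5/FRT backbone. It is maintained in E. coli through a high-copy ColE1/pUC-type origin and an ampicillin resistance (β-lactamase) gene. The backbone also carries an FRT site placed immediately upstream of a hygromycin phosphotransferase coding sequence followed by an SV40 poly(A) signal. No complete promoter is annotated ahead of HygR. In this vector family, this arrangement allows Flp recombinase-mediated insertion of the plasmid into a genomic FRT landing site, where hygromycin resistance becomes expressed and stable isogenic cell lines can be selected. Short annotated fragments such as the f1 ori, ble, lacI, bom and HIV-1 LTR hits are partial matches and appear to be backbone remnants or spurious matches, not functional parts.

The payload is a synthetic open reading frame of roughly 2.3 kb, assembled by Gibson cloning and driven by the CMV immediate-early enhancer/promoter. It is terminated by the bovine growth hormone poly(A) signal, and a T7 promoter lies just upstream of the insert. The record describes it as Kinprola_PKC, a recorder of protein kinase C activity, with an N-terminal nuclear export signal and a C-terminal monomeric EGFP. The feature table shows two separate HaloTag fragments followed by two fragments matching yeast RAD53, then mEGFP. This suggests a split or rearranged HaloTag joined to a RAD53-derived module, though the record does not spell out the sensor's architecture. HaloTag reacts covalently with chloroalkane ligands, which fits the associated publication's theme of recording kinase activity by chemical labeling. The mEGFP fusion provides a constitutive fluorescent readout of expression and localization. The plasmid is intended for CMV-driven expression of the recorder in mammalian cell lines.
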