Features (pLannotate 1.2.2; 24 found; start..end, strand, type, name):
     28..80      -  misc_feature   bom (fragment): basis of mobility region from pBR322
    235..614     +  enhancer       CMV enhancer: human cytomegalovirus immediate early enhancer
    615..818     +  promoter       CMV promoter: human cytomegalovirus (CMV) immediate early promoter
    814..847     +  LTR            5' LTR (truncated) (fragment): truncated 5' long terminal repeat (LTR) from HIV-1
    863..881     +  promoter       T7 promoter: promoter for bacteriophage T7 RNA polymerase
    980..1399    +  CDS            HaloTag® (fragment): modified bacterial dehalogenase that forms covalent bonds with chloroalkane derivatives
   1445..1858    +  CDS            HaloTag® (fragment): modified bacterial dehalogenase that forms covalent bonds with chloroalkane derivatives
   2012..2281    +  CDS            RAD53 (fragment): RAD53_YEAST - Also known as MEC2, SAD1, SPK1. Experimental evidence at protein level: Swiss-Prot protein existence level 1. Controls S-phase checkpoint as well as G1 and G2 DNA damage checkpoints. Phosphorylates proteins on serine, threonine, and tyrosine. Prevents entry into anaphase and mitotic exit after DNA damage via regulation of the Polo kinase CDC5. Seems to be involved in the phosphorylation of RPH1. From Saccharomyces cerevisiae (strain ATCC 204508 / S288c) (Baker's yeast).
   2297..2449    +  CDS            RAD53 (fragment): RAD53_YEAST - Also known as MEC2, SAD1, SPK1. Experimental evidence at protein level: Swiss-Prot protein existence level 1. Controls S-phase checkpoint as well as G1 and G2 DNA damage checkpoints. Phosphorylates proteins on serine, threonine, and tyrosine. Prevents entry into anaphase and mitotic exit after DNA damage via regulation of the Polo kinase CDC5. Seems to be involved in the phosphorylation of RPH1. From Saccharomyces cerevisiae (strain ATCC 204508 / S288c) (Baker's yeast).
   2495..3211    +  CDS            mEGFP: mEGFP is a basic (constitutively fluorescent) green fluorescent protein published in 2002, derived from Aequorea victoria. It has moderate acid sensitivity.
   3252..3476    +  polyA_signal   bGH poly(A) signal: bovine growth hormone polyadenylation signal
   3480..3501    +  promoter       SV40 promoter (fragment): SV40 enhancer and early promoter
   3522..3755    +  rep_origin     f1 ori (fragment) (sequence partly withheld): f1 bacteriophage origin of replication; arrow indicates direction of (+) strand synthesis
   3760..3807    +  protein_bind   FRT: FLP-mediated recombination occurs in the 8-bp core sequence TCTAGAAA (Turan and Bode, 2011). FLP recombinase from the Saccharomyces cerevisiae 2μ plasmid
   3815..4837    +  CDS            HygR: aminoglycoside phosphotransferase from E. coli; aph(4)-Ia; confers resistance to hygromycin
   4847..4972    +  CDS            ble (fragment): BLE_KLEPN - Experimental evidence at protein level: Swiss-Prot protein existence level 1. Binding protein with a strong affinity to the bleomycin family of antibiotics. Binds to CL990; an antimitotic-antibiotic compound. From Klebsiella pneumoniae.
   4967..5088    +  polyA_signal   SV40 poly(A) signal: SV40 polyadenylation signal
   5161..5177    -  protein_bind   lac operator: The lac repressor binds to the lac operator to inhibit transcription in E. coli. This inhibition can be relieved by adding lactose or isopropyl-β-D-thiogalactopyranoside (IPTG). lac repressor encoded by lacI
   5185..5215    -  promoter       lac promoter: promoter for the E. coli lac operon
   5230..5251    -  protein_bind   CAP binding site: CAP binding activates transcription in the presence of cAMP. E. coli catabolite activator protein
   5264..5356    -  CDS            lacI (fragment): lac repressor; lacI; The lac repressor binds to the lac operator to inhibit transcription in E. coli. This inhibition can be relieved by adding lactose or isopropyl-β-D-thiogalactopyranoside (IPTG).
   5539..6128    -  rep_origin     ori: high-copy-number ColE1/pMB1/pBR322/pUC origin of replication
   6299..7159    -  CDS            AmpR: β-lactamase; bla; confers resistance to ampicillin, carbenicillin, and related antibiotics
   7160..7264    -  promoter       AmpR promoter: bla
>Addgene plasmid #233357 | pCDNA5/FRT_CMV_NES-Kinprola_PKC-mEGFP | addgene full sequence | sequence record 466619 | Addgene NGS Result
GACGGATCGGGAGATCTCCCGATCCCCTATGGTGCACTCTCAGTACAATCTGCTCTGATGCCGCATAGTT
AAGCCAGTATCTGCTCCCTGCTTGTGTGTTGGAGGTCGCTGAGTAGTGCGCGAGCAAAATTTAAGCTACA
ACAAGGCAAGGCTTGACCGACAATTGCATGAAGAATCTGCTTAGGGTTAGGCGTTTTGCGCTGCTTCGCG
ATGTACGGGCCAGATATACGCGTTGACATTGATTATTGACTAGTTATTAATAGTAATCAATTACGGGGTC
ATTAGTTCATAGCCCATATATGGAGTTCCGCGTTACATAACTTACGGTAAATGGCCCGCCTGGCTGACCG
CCCAACGACCCCCGCCCATTGACGTCAATAATGACGTATGTTCCCATAGTAACGCCAATAGGGACTTTCC
ATTGACGTCAATGGGTGGAGTATTTACGGTAAACTGCCCACTTGGCAGTACATCAAGTGTATCATATGCC
AAGTACGCCCCCTATTGACGTCAATGACGGTAAATGGCCCGCCTGGCATTATGCCCAGTACATGACCTTA
TGGGACTTTCCTACTTGGCAGTACATCTACGTATTAGTCATCGCTATTACCATGGTGATGCGGTTTTGGC
AGTACATCAATGGGCGTGGATAGCGGTTTGACTCACGGGGATTTCCAAGTCTCCACCCCATTGACGTCAA
TGGGAGTTTGTTTTGGCACCAAAATCAACGGGACTTTCCAAAATGTCGTAACAACTCCGCCCCATTGACG
CAAATGGGCGGTAGGCGTGTACGGTGGGAGGTCTATATAAGCAGAGCTCTCTGGCTAACTAGAGAACCCA
CTGCTTACTGGCTTATCGAAATTAATACGACTCACTATAGGGAGACCCAAGCTGGCTAGCGTTTAAACTT
ACCACCATGCTGCAGAACGAGCTTGCTCTTAAGTTGGCTGGACTTGATATTAACAAGACTGGAGGTTCTG
ACGTCGGCCGCAAGCTGATCATCGATCAGAACGTTTTTATCGAGGGTACGCTGCCGATGGGTGTCGTCCG
CCCGCTGACTGAAGTCGAGATGGACCATTACCGCGAGCCGTTCCTGAATCCTGTTGACCGCGAGCCACTG
TGGCGCTTCCCAAACGAGCTGCCAATCGCCGGTGAGCCAGCGAACATCGTCGCGCTGGTCGAAGAATACA
TGGACTGGCTGCACCAGTCCCCTGTCCCGAAGCTGCTGTTCTGGGGCACCCCAGGCGTTCTGATCCCACC
GGCCGAAGCCGCTCGCCTGGCCAAAAGCCTGCCTAACTGCAAGGCTGTGGACATCGGCCCGGGTCTGAAT
CTGCTGCAAGAAGACAACCCGGACCTGATCGGCAGCGAGATCGCGCGCTGGCTGTCTACTCTGGAGATTG
GTGGCACCGGTGGCTCTGGCGGTACCGGTGGCTCTGGCGGTTCTATCGGTACTGGCTTTCCATTCGACCC
CCATTATGTGGAAGTCCTGGGCGAGCGCATGCACTACGTCGATGTTGGTCCGCGCGATGGCACCCCTGTG
CTGTTCCTGCACGGTAACCCGACCTCCTCCTACGTGTGGCGCAACATCATCCCGCATGTTGCACCGACCC
ATCGCTGCATTGCTCCAGACCTGATCGGTATGGGCAAATCCGACAAACCAGACCTGGGTTATTTCTTCGA
CGACCACGTCCGCTTCATGGATGCCTTCATCGAAGCCCTGGGTCTGGAAGAGGTCGTCCTGGTCATTCAC
GACTGGGGCTCCGCTCTGGGTTTCCACTGGGCCAAGCGCAATCCAGAGCGCGTCAAAGGTATTGCATTTA
TGGAGTTCATCCGCCCTATCCCGACCTGGGACGAATGGGCTCCGGGTTCTAGATTCAGACGCTTTCAGAC
TCTCAAAGACAAGGCTAAGGCTCCTCCTCCTCCGCCACCGCCACCACCGCCGCCGCCGCCACCACCACCT
CCTCCGCCTCCTCCACCACCACCGCCACCGCCTCCACCACCTGGCGGCAGCGCCTGTGACTATCATTTAG
GAAACATTTCAAGACTGTCAAATAAGCATTTCCAAATACTACTAGGAGAAGACGGTAACCTTTTATTGAA
TGACATTTCCACTAATGGGACCTGGTTAAATGGGCAAAAAGTCGAGAAGAACAGCTATCAGTTACTGTCT
CAAGGTGATGAAATAACCGTTGGTGTAGGCGTGGAATCAGATATTTTATCTCTGGTCATTTTCATAAACG
ACAAATTTAAGCAGTGCCTCGAGCAGAACAAAGTTGATCGCGGTGGCGGTATGCATAAGTTTTCTCAAGA
ACAGATCGGCGAAAACATTGTGTGCAGGGTCATTTGTACCACGGGTCAAATTCCCATCCGAGATTTGTCA
GCTGATATTTCACAAGTGCTTAAGGAAAAACGATCCATAAAGAAAGTTTGGACATTTGGTAGAAACCCAG
GTTCTGCCAAGGAGACCTTCCAGGCCTTCCGCAGCGGAGGTTCTATGGTGAGCAAGGGCGAGGAGCTGTT
CACCGGGGTGGTGCCCATCCTGGTCGAGCTGGACGGCGACGTAAACGGCCACAAGTTCAGCGTGTCCGGC
GAGGGCGAGGGCGATGCCACCTACGGCAAGCTGACCCTGAAGTTCATCTGCACCACCGGCAAGCTGCCCG
TGCCCTGGCCCACCCTCGTGACCACCCTGACCTACGGCGTGCAGTGCTTCAGCCGCTACCCCGACCACAT
GAAGCAGCACGACTTCTTCAAGTCCGCCATGCCCGAAGGCTACGTCCAGGAGCGCACCATCTTCTTCAAG
GACGACGGCAACTACAAGACCCGCGCCGAGGTGAAGTTCGAGGGCGACACCCTGGTGAACCGCATCGAGC
TGAAGGGCATCGACTTCAAGGAGGACGGCAACATCCTGGGGCACAAGCTGGAGTACAACTACAACAGCCA
CAACGTCTATATCATGGCCGACAAGCAGAAGAACGGCATCAAGGTGAACTTCAAGATCCGCCACAACATC
GAGGACGGCAGCGTGCAGCTCGCCGACCACTACCAGCAGAACACCCCCATCGGCGACGGCCCCGTGCTGC
TGCCCGACAACCACTACCTGAGCACCCAGTCCAAACTGAGCAAAGACCCCAACGAGAAGCGCGATCACAT
GGTCCTGCTGGAGTTCGTGACCGCCGCCGGGATCACTCTCGGCATGGACGAGCTGTACAAGTAATCTAGA
GGGCCCGTTTAAACCCGCTGATCAGCCTCGACTGTGCCTTCTAGTTGCCAGCCATCTGTTGTTTGCCCCT
CCCCCGTGCCTTCCTTGACCCTGGAAGGTGCCACTCCCACTGTCCTTTCCTAATAAAATGAGGAAATTGC
ATCGCATTGTCTGAGTAGGTGTCATTCTATTCTGGGGGGTGGGGTGGGGCAGGACAGCAAGGGGGAGGAT
TGGGAAGACAATAGCAGGCATGCTGGGGATGCGGTGGGCTCTATGGCTTCTGAGGCGGAAAGAACCAGCT
GGGGCTCTAGGGGGTATCCCC
[115 nt withheld, positions 3522-3636]
AGCCACGTTC
[91 nt withheld, positions 3647-3737]
AGGGTGATGGTTCACGTACCTAGAAGTTCCTATTCCGAAGTTCCTATTCTCTAGAAAGTATAGGAACTTC
CTTGGCCAAAAAGCCTGAACTCACCGCGACGTCTGTCGAGAAGTTTCTGATCGAAAAGTTCGACAGCGTC
TCCGACCTGATGCAGCTCTCGGAGGGCGAAGAATCTCGTGCTTTCAGCTTCGATGTAGGAGGGCGTGGAT
ATGTCCTGCGGGTAAATAGCTGCGCCGATGGTTTCTACAAAGATCGTTATGTTTATCGGCACTTTGCATC
GGCCGCGCTCCCGATTCCGGAAGTGCTTGACATTGGGGAATTCAGCGAGAGCCTGACCTATTGCATCTCC
CGCCGTGCACAGGGTGTCACGTTGCAAGACCTGCCTGAAACCGAACTGCCCGCTGTTCTGCAGCCGGTCG
CGGAGGCCATGGATGCGATCGCTGCGGCCGATCTTAGCCAGACGAGCGGGTTCGGCCCATTCGGACCGCA
AGGAATCGGTCAATACACTACATGGCGTGATTTCATATGCGCGATTGCTGATCCCCATGTGTATCACTGG
CAAACTGTGATGGACGACACAGTCAGTGCGTCCGTCGCGCAGGCTCTCGATGAGCTGATGCTTTGGGCCG
AGGACTGCCCCGAAGTCCGGCACCTCGTGCACGCGGATTTCGGCTCCAACAATGTCCTGACGGACAATGG
CCGCATAACAGCGGTCATTGACTGGAGCGAGGCGATGTTCGGGGATTCCCAATACGAGGTCGCCAACATC
TTCTTCTGGAGGCCGTGGTTGGCTTGTATGGAGCAGCAGACGCGCTACTTCGAGCGGAGGCATCCGGAGC
TTGCAGGATCGCCGCGGCTCCGGGCGTATATGCTCCGCATTGGTCTTGACCAACTCTATCAGAGCTTGGT
TGACGGCAATTTCGATGATGCAGCTTGGGCGCAGGGTCGATGCGACGCAATCGTCCGATCCGGAGCCGGG
ACTGTCGGGCGTACACAAATCGCCCGCAGAAGCGCGGCCGTCTGGACCGATGGCTGTGTAGAAGTACTCG
CCGATAGTGGAAACCGACGCCCCAGCACTCGTCCGAGGGCAAAGGAATAGCACGTACTACGAGATTTCGA
TTCCACCGCCGCCTTCTATGAAAGGTTGGGCTTCGGAATCGTTTTCCGGGACGCCGGCTGGATGATCCTC
CAGCGCGGGGATCTCATGCTGGAGTTCTTCGCCCACCCCAACTTGTTTATTGCAGCTTATAATGGTTACA
AATAAAGCAATAGCATCACAAATTTCACAAATAAAGCATTTTTTTCACTGCATTCTAGTTGTGGTTTGTC
CAAACTCATCAATGTATCTTATCATGTCTGTATACCGTCGACCTCTAGCTAGAGCTTGGCGTAATCATGG
TCATAGCTGTTTCCTGTGTGAAATTGTTATCCGCTCACAATTCCACACAACATACGAGCCGGAAGCATAA
AGTGTAAAGCCTGGGGTGCCTAATGAGTGAGCTAACTCACATTAATTGCGTTGCGCTCACTGCCCGCTTT
CCAGTCGGGAAACCTGTCGTGCCAGCTGCATTAATGAATCGGCCAACGCGCGGGGAGAGGCGGTTTGCGT
ATTGGGCGCTCTTCCGCTTCCTCGCTCACTGACTCGCTGCGCTCGGTCGTTCGGCTGCGGCGAGCGGTAT
CAGCTCACTCAAAGGCGGTAATACGGTTATCCACAGAATCAGGGGATAACGCAGGAAAGAACATGTGAGC
AAAAGGCCAGCAAAAGGCCAGGAACCGTAAAAAGGCCGCGTTGCTGGCGTTTTTCCATAGGCTCCGCCCC
CCCTGACGAGCATCACAAAAATCGACGCTCAAGTCAGAGGTGGCGAAACCCGACAGGACTATAAAGATAC
CAGGCGTTTCCCCCTGGAAGCTCCCTCGTGCGCTCTCCTGTTCCGACCCTGCCGCTTACCGGATACCTGT
CCGCCTTTCTCCCTTCGGGAAGCGTGGCGCTTTCTCATAGCTCACGCTGTAGGTATCTCAGTTCGGTGTA
GGTCGTTCGCTCCAAGCTGGGCTGTGTGCACGAACCCCCCGTTCAGCCCGACCGCTGCGCCTTATCCGGT
AACTATCGTCTTGAGTCCAACCCGGTAAGACACGACTTATCGCCACTGGCAGCAGCCACTGGTAACAGGA
TTAGCAGAGCGAGGTATGTAGGCGGTGCTACAGAGTTCTTGAAGTGGTGGCCTAACTACGGCTACACTAG
AAGAACAGTATTTGGTATCTGCGCTCTGCTGAAGCCAGTTACCTTCGGAAAAAGAGTTGGTAGCTCTTGA
TCCGGCAAACAAACCACCGCTGGTAGCGGTGGTTTTTTTGTTTGCAAGCAGCAGATTACGCGCAGAAAAA
AAGGATCTCAAGAAGATCCTTTGATCTTTTCTACGGGGTCTGACGCTCAGTGGAACGAAAACTCACGTTA
AGGGATTTTGGTCATGAGATTATCAAAAAGGATCTTCACCTAGATCCTTTTAAATTAAAAATGAAGTTTT
AAATCAATCTAAAGTATATATGAGTAAACTTGGTCTGACAGTTACCAATGCTTAATCAGTGAGGCACCTA
TCTCAGCGATCTGTCTATTTCGTTCATCCATAGTTGCCTGACTCCCCGTCGTGTAGATAACTACGATACG
GGAGGGCTTACCATCTGGCCCCAGTGCTGCAATGATACCGCGAGACCCACGCTCACCGGCTCCAGATTTA
TCAGCAATAAACCAGCCAGCCGGAAGGGCCGAGCGCAGAAGTGGTCCTGCAACTTTATCCGCCTCCATCC
AGTCTATTAATTGTTGCCGGGAAGCTAGAGTAAGTAGTTCGCCAGTTAATAGTTTGCGCAACGTTGTTGC
CATTGCTACAGGCATCGTGGTGTCACGCTCGTCGTTTGGTATGGCTTCATTCAGCTCCGGTTCCCAACGA
TCAAGGCGAGTTACATGATCCCCTATGTTGTGCAAAAAAGCGGTTAGCTCCTTCGGTCCTCCGATCGTTG
TCAGAAGTAAGTTGGCCGCAGTGTTATCACTCATGGTTATGGCAGCACTGCATAATTCTCTTACTGTCAT
ACCATCCGTAAGATGCTTTTCTGTGACTGGTGAGTACTCAACCAAGTCATTCTGAGAATAGTGTATGCGG
CGACCGAGTTGCTCTTGCCCGGCGTCAATACGGGATAATACCGCGCCACATAGCAGAACTTTAAAAGTGC
TCATCATTGGAAAACGTTCTTCGGGGCGAAAACTCTCAAGGATCTTACCGCTGTTGAGATCCAGTTCGAT
GTAACCCACTCGTGCACCCAACTGATCTTCAGCATCTTTTACTTTCACCAGCGTTTCTGGGTGAGCAAAA
ACAGGAAGGCAAAATGCCGCAAAAAAGGGAATAAGGGCGACACGGAAATGTTGAATACTCATACTCTTCC
TTTTTCAATATTATTGAAGCATTTATCAGGGTTATTGTCTCATGAGCGGATACATATTTGAATGTATTTA
GAAAAATAAACAAATAGGGGTTCCGCGCACATTTCCCCGAAAAGTGCCACCTGACGTC
